Addgene plasmid #225825: pGLU_132
Purpose: (Empty Backbone) Tn libraries Tn5 variant CAM backbone
Depositing lab: Nili Ostrov. Depositing organization: Cultivarium, Convergent Research. Publication: A scalable transposon mutagenesis system for non-model bacteria. Gilbert C, Leung J, Crits-Christoph A, Kang SC, Esmurria A, Fenn K, Brumwell SL, Martin-Moldes Z, Mendler K, Barnum TP, Nguyen M-A, Lee HH, Ostrov N. bioRxiv 2025.12.22.696024 10.64898/2025.12.22.696024.
Backbone
  Vector backbone: pGLDV_62
  Vector type: Synthetic Biology
Growth in bacteria
  Bacterial resistance: Ampicillin, 100 μg/mL
  Growth temperature: 37°C
  Growth strain: Pir1
  Copy number: High Copy
Gene/Insert
  Gene/Insert name: None
  Mutation: N/A
Terms and licenses: Academic/Nonprofit Terms; Industry Terms: Not Available to Industry
Depositor comments: Please visit https://doi.org/10.64898/2025.12.22.696024 for bioRxiv preprint.
How to cite: pGLU_132 was a gift from Nili Ostrov (Addgene plasmid # 225825 ; http://n2t.net/addgene:225825 ; RRID:Addgene_225825)
