[The description below was written by a language model from this plasmid's Addgene catalogue record and pLannotate feature annotations shown in this document.]
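Description:
pGLU_132 is an empty-backbone synthetic biology vector, built on pGLDV_62, intended for constructing Tn5-based transposon mutagenesis libraries, as part of a scalable transposon system for non-model bacteria. It replicates from the R6K γ origin, which depends on the pi initiator protein supplied in trans. It is therefore maintained in a pir-expressing E. coli strain (Pir1), where it is recorded as high copy, and it should behave as a suicide vector in recipients that lack pi. Propagation in E. coli is selected with ampicillin through a β-lactamase gene driven by its native bla promoter. An incP origin of transfer allows the plasmid to be mobilised by conjugation from a donor that provides the transfer functions.

The functional payload consists of a Tn5 transposase coding sequence, annotated on the reverse strand, followed on the forward strand by an mScarlet-I red fluorescent protein gene and a catP chloramphenicol acetyltransferase gene of Clostridium perfringens origin. This catP marker explains the "CAM" in the stated purpose. A hyperactive Tn5 mosaic end lies just downstream of catP. Only one mosaic end is annotated, so the exact boundaries of the transposable element cannot be confirmed from the table, nor whether mScarlet-I sits inside it or serves as a replaceable placeholder. The promoters driving the transposase, mScarlet-I and catP are also not annotated. An attB1 Gateway-type site and a short lacZα fragment are detected too, and are probably cloning remnants. No insert is recorded. In typical use, such a vector would be transferred into a target bacterium, where transient transposase expression would yield chloramphenicol-resistant insertion mutants.
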