Features (pLannotate 1.2.2; 10 found; start..end, strand, type, name):
    350..738     -  rep_origin     R6K γ ori: γ replication origin from E. coli plasmid R6K; requires the R6K initiator protein pi for replication
    871..895     -  protein_bind   attB1: mutant version of attB; recombination site for the Gateway® BP reaction BP Clonase™
    995..1855    -  CDS            AmpR: β-lactamase; bla; confers resistance to ampicillin, carbenicillin, and related antibiotics
   1856..1960    -  promoter       AmpR promoter: bla
   2047..2090    -  CDS            lacZα (fragment): LacZα fragment of β-galactosidase; lacZ fragment
   2234..2342    -  oriT           oriT: incP origin of transfer
   2666..4093    -  CDS            Tn5 transposase: transposase from the bacterial Tn5 transposon (Reznikoff, 1993)
   4272..4967    +  CDS            mScarlet-I: mScarlet-I is a basic (constitutively fluorescent) red fluorescent protein published in 2016, derived from synthetic construct. It is reported to be a rapidly-maturing monomer with moderate acid sensitivity.
   5074..5694    +  CDS            catP: CAT2_CLOPF - Protein inferred from homology: Swiss-Prot protein existence level 3. This enzyme is an effector of chloramphenicol resistance in bacteria. From Clostridium perfringens.
   5784..5802    -  misc_feature   Tn5 ME: hyperactive mosaic end for Tn5 transposase recognition (Reznikoff et al., 2004)
>Addgene plasmid #225825 | pGLU_132 | addgene full sequence | sequence record 449892 | Addgene NGS Result
AGCATGAAGAGCACCCCAGGATACATAGATTACCACAACTCCGAGCCCTTCCACCTAGCGTGCTAACCAC
GCACGCTATTGTTGTATAGGCTAGGTGGAGGCTCAGTGATGATAAGTCTGCGATGGTGGATGCATGTGTC
ATGGTCATAGCTGTTTCCTGTGTGAAATTGTTATCCGCTCAGAGGGCACAATCCTATTCCGCGCTATCCG
ACAATCTCCAAGACATTAGGTGGAGTTCAGTTCGGCGTATGGCATATGTCGCTGGAAAGAACATGTGAGC
AAAAGGCCAGCAAAAGGCCAGGAACCGTAAAAAGGCCGCGTTGCTGGCGTTACAGCTGGGCGCGCCCCAT
GTCAGCCGTTAAGTGTTCCTGTGTCACTCAAAATTGCTTTGAGAGGCTCTAAGGGCTTCTCAGTGCGTTA
CATCCCTGGCTTGTTGTCCACAACCGTTAAACCTTAAAGGCTTTAAAAGCCTTATATATTCTTTTTTTTC
TTATAAAACTTAAAACCTTAGAGGCTATTTAAGTTGCTGATTTATATTAATTTTATTGTTCAAACATGAG
AGCTTAGTACGTGAAACATGAGAGCTTAGTACGTTAGCCATGAGAGCTTAGTACGTTAGCCATGAGGGTT
TAGTTCGTTAAACATGAGAGCTTAGTACGTTAAACATGAGAGCTTAGTACGTGAAACATGAGAGCTTAGT
ACGTACTATCAACAGGTTGAACTGCTGATCTTCAGATCGGCGCGCCGGCCGGCCGAAGATCCTTTGATCT
TTTCTACGGGGTCTGACGCTCTATTCAACAAAGCCGCCGTCCCGTCAAGTCAGCGTAAATGGGTAGGGGG
CTTCAAATCGTCCTCGTGATACCAATTCGGAGCCTGCTTTTTTGTACAAACTTGTTGATAATGGCAATTC
AAGGATCTTCACCTAGATCCTTTTAAATTAAAAATGAAGTTTTAAATCAATCTAAAGTATATATGAGTAA
ACTTGGTCTGACAGTTACCAATGCTTAATCAGTGAGGCACCTATCTCAGCGATCTGTCTATTTCGTTCAT
CCATAGTTGCCTGACTCCCCGTCGTGTAGATAACTACGATACGGGAGGGCTTACCATCTGGCCCCAGTGC
TGCAATGATACCGCGAGAGCCACGCTCACCGGCTCCAGATTTATCAGCAATAAACCAGCCAGCCGGAAGG
GCCGAGCGCAGAAGTGGTCCTGCAACTTTATCCGCCTCCATCCAGTCTATTAATTGTTGCCGGGAAGCTA
GAGTAAGTAGTTCGCCAGTTAATAGTTTGCGCAACGTTGTTGCCATTGCTACAGGCATCGTGGTGTCACG
CTCGTCGTTTGGTATGGCTTCATTCAGCTCCGGTTCCCAACGATCAAGGCGAGTTACATGATCCCCCATG
TTGTGCAAAAAAGCGGTTAGCTCCTTCGGTCCTCCGATCGTTGTCAGAAGTAAGTTGGCCGCAGTGTTAT
CACTCATGGTTATGGCAGCACTGCATAATTCTCTTACTGTCATGCCATCCGTAAGATGCTTTTCTGTGAC
TGGTGAGTACTCAACCAAGTCATTCTGAGAATAGTGTATGCGGCGACCGAGTTGCTCTTGCCCGGCGTCA
ATACGGGATAATACCGCGCCACATAGCAGAACTTTAAAAGTGCTCATCATTGGAAAACGTTCTTCGGGGC
GAAAACTCTCAAGGATCTTACCGCTGTTGAGATCCAGTTCGATGTAACCCACTCGTGCACCCAACTGATC
TTCAGCATCTTTTACTTTCACCAGCGTTTCTGGGTGAGCAAAAACAGGAAGGCAAAATGCCGCAAAAAAG
GGAATAAGGGCGACACGGAAATGTTGAATACTCATACTCTTCCTTTTTCAATATTATTGAAGCATTTATC
AGGGTTATTGTCTCATGAGCGGATACATATTTGAATGTATTTAGAAAAATAAACAAATAGGGGTTCCGCG
CACATTTCCCCGAAAAGTGCCAGATACCTGAAACAAAACCCATCGTACGGCCAAGGAAGTCTCCAATAAC
TGTGATCCACCACAAGCGCCAGGGTTTTCCCAGTCACGACGTTGTAAAACGACGGCCAGTCATGCATAAT
CCGCACGCATCTGGAATAAGGAAGTGCCATTCCGCCTGACCTTAGCGTGCGAACAGCACGCTATTGTTGT
ATCATTACTCGCATCCATTCTCAGGCTGTCTCGTCTCGTCTCCGAGCTCTTCAATGAGGAGTACGGCCAG
CCTCGCAGAGCAGGATTCCCGTTGAGCACCGCCAGGTGCGAATAAGGGACAGTGAAGAAGGAACACCCGC
TCGCGGGTGGGCCTACTTCACCTATCCTGCCCGGCTGACGCCGTTGGATACACCAAGGAAAGTCTACACG
AACCCTTTGGCAAAATCCTGTATATCGTGCGAAAAAGGATGGATATACCGAAAAAATCGCTATAATGACC
CCGAAGCAGGGTTATGCAGCGGAAAAGTCGTTGGGATTGTCCTGACCGAAGCGGGACAGGTCCACGAGCA
GGCAATGCTTGTTGGGCATGGTGAGGTGGATGTCTTTCACTTCCGGCACGCAGCCGAGGACTTTTTGCGC
CATATCGTAAAGTGTGTGCTGAACGGATTCGCTTTCGTGTTCAGCGAAAGAGGCGAGAAGGAGATTCCAA
GCTTAGATTTTAATGCCCTGCGCCATCAGGTCTTTCGCGGCCAGAAAGCCATCCAGTTTGCTTTGCAGCG
CTTCCCAACCTTCCCACAGCGCACCCCAGCTCGCAATGCCGGTACGTTTGCTATCCATAAAGCCGCCCAG
ACGCGCAATCGCCATATACGCCCATTGCAGGCTGCCCGCTTTTTCTTTGCGTTTGCGTTTGCCTTTATCC
AGATAGCCCAGCAGTTGGCATTCATCCGGGGTCAGCACGGTTTCCGCGCTCTGGCTTTCAACGTGTTCCG
CTTCTTTCAGCAGGCCCTGCGCACGCAGTGCTTGCGGCGGAGTAAAAGATTCACGCAGTTGCAGCAGACG
CACCGCCACAAAGCTCAGAATGCTCACCATACGTTCCAGGTTATCCGGTTCTTCCATACGCTGACGTTCC
GCACCCGCACCCGTTTTCCACGCTTTGTGAAATTCTTCAATGCGCCAACGATGGGTATAAATATCAATCA
CACGCAGCGCTTGGGCCAGACTTTCCACCGGCTCGCTGGTCAGCAGCAGCCATTTCAGCGGGGTTTCGCC
TTTCGGCGGATTAATTTCTTCGGCCAGCACCGCGTTCAGGGTAATGTTGCCCTGTTTCAGGGTAATACGG
CCGCTACGCAGGCTCAGGCTCGCTTTACGCGCCGGACGGTTTTTACGTTTGCCACGTTTATCCACCACGC
CTTTCTGCGGAATGCTAATCTGATAGCCGCCCAGTTCCGGCTGGTTTTTCAGGTGATCATACAGATACAG
GCCGCTTTCCACATCTTTACGCGGATGTTTGCTACGCACCACAAAACGTTCGTTATGGGCCAGTTTATCT
TGCAGATACGCATGAATATCCGCTTCACGATCGCACACCGCAATCACGTTGCTCATCATGCTGCCCATTC
TCAGACGCGAAGTTGCAGCAGCGGCCAGCCATTTGCCGCTTTCTTTTTCATCCGCATCCGCCGGATCATC
CGGACGCATCCACCATTCTTGATGCAGCAGGCCCACGGTACGAAAGGTGGTCGCTTCCAGCAGCAGCACG
CTATGCACCCACCAACCACGGCTTTTATCCTGAATGCTACCCAGTTTGCCCAGTTCTTCCGCCACCTGAT
GACGATAGCTCAGAGAGGTGGTATCTTCAATTGCCAGCAGTTCCGGAAATTCCTGGGCCAGTTTCACGGT
CTGCATGGCACCCGCTTTACGAATCGCTTCCGCGCTCACGTTCGGATTACGAATAAAACGATACGCGCCT
TCCTGCATGGCTTTGCTGCCTTCGCTGCTAATGGTAATGCTTTTGCCGCTATATTTGGCCAGTTGCGCCG
CAACATTCACCAGACGCGCGGTACGACGCGGATCACCCAGCGCAGCACTAGAAAACACGCTTTTCGCCCA
ATCCGCCGCACGATGCAGTGCACTGGTAATCATTGAGACCCAGTCGAAAGTGAAACGTGATTTCATGCGT
CATTTTGAACATTTTGTAAATCTTATTTAATAATGTGTGCGGCAATTCACATTTAATTTATGAATGTTTT
CTTAACATCGCGGCAACTCAAGAAACGGCAGGTTCGGATCTTAGCTACTAGAGAAAGAGGAGAAATACTA
GATGGTGAGTAAGGGTGAAGCCGTGATTAAAGAGTTCATGCGCTTCAAAGTGCATATGGAGGGCTCAATG
AACGGCCATGAATTTGAAATTGAAGGTGAAGGAGAAGGCCGTCCGTATGAGGGCACCCAGACCGCCAAAC
TGAAAGTCACAAAGGGTGGCCCGCTGCCGTTTTCGTGGGATATTTTATCCCCTCAATTCATGTACGGCAG
CCGGGCGTTTATTAAACACCCGGCGGATATCCCGGATTACTATAAGCAATCTTTTCCAGAAGGCTTTAAA
TGGGAGCGCGTGATGAATTTTGAAGACGGAGGTGCTGTTACCGTGACCCAGGACACGAGCTTAGAAGACG
GTACCTTGATCTATAAGGTAAAGCTGCGTGGTACCAATTTCCCGCCGGATGGGCCAGTTATGCAGAAAAA
GACTATGGGCTGGGAAGCATCGACGGAGCGTCTTTACCCCGAAGACGGCGTCCTGAAAGGCGATATTAAA
ATGGCCCTGCGACTGAAAGACGGCGGTCGCTACCTTGCAGATTTCAAAACAACGTATAAAGCGAAAAAAC
CTGTGCAGATGCCCGGGGCGTACAACGTTGATCGCAAACTAGATATCACTTCACACAACGAAGATTACAC
GGTAGTCGAACAGTATGAACGTAGCGAGGGGCGCCATAGCACCGGAGGCATGGATGAACTCTATAAATAA
TTCAGCCAAAAAACTTAAGACCGCCGGTCTTGTCCACTACCTTGCAGTAATGCGGTGGACAGGATCGGCG
GTTTTCTTTTCTCTTCTCAAGACTGGGTCTCAAATGGTATTTGAAAAAATTGATAAAAATAGTTGGAACA
GAAAAGAGTATTTTGACCACTACTTTGCAAGTGTACCTTGTACCTACAGCATGACCGTTAAAGTGGATAT
CACACAAATAAAGGAAAAGGGAATGAAACTATATCCTGCAATGCTTTATTATATTGCAATGATTGTAAAC
CGCCATTCAGAGTTTAGGACGGCAATCAATCAAGATGGTGAATTGGGGATATATGATGAGATGATACCAA
GCTATACAATATTTCACAATGATACTGAAACATTTTCCAGCCTTTGGACTGAGTGTAAGTCTGACTTTAA
ATCATTTTTAGCAGATTATGAAAGTGATACGCAACGGTATGGAAACAATCATAGAATGGAAGGAAAGCCA
AATGCTCCGGAAAACATTTTTAATGTATCTATGATACCGTGGTCAACCTTCGATGGCTTTAATCTGAATT
TGCAGAAAGGATATGATTATTTGATTCCTATTTTTACTATGGGGAAATATTATAAAGAAGATAACAAAAT
TATACTTCCTTTGGCAATTCAAGTTCATCACGCAGTATGTGACGGATTTCACATTTGCCGTTTTGTAAAC
GAATTGCAGGAATTGATAAATAGTTAAGCTTCAGGTTTGTCTGTAACTAAAAACAAGTATTTAAGCAAAA
ACATCGTAGAAATACGGTGTTTTTTGTTACCCTAAGTTTAAACAGATGTGTATAAGAGACAGCGCT
